>Addgene plasmid #61446 | pFF145 | depositor full sequence | sequence record 100016 | pFF145 sequence 3026 bps
CTCGAGTCCCTATCAGTGATAGAGATTGACATCCCTATCAGTGATAGAGATACTGAGCACATCAGCAGGA
CGCACTGACCGAATTCATTAAAGAGGAGAAAGGTACCATGAGTACTGCACTCGCAACGCTGGCTGGGAAG
CTGGCTGAACGTGTCGGCATGGATTCTGTCGACCCACAGGAACTGATCACCACTCTTCGCCAGACGGCAT
TTAAAGGTGATGCCAGCGATGCGCAGTTCATCGCATTACTGATCGTTGCCAACCAGTACGGCCTTAATCC
GTGGACGAAAGAAATTTACGCCTTTCCTGATAAGCAGAATGGCATCGTTCCGGTGGTGGGCGTTGATGGC
TGGTCCCGCATCATCAATGAAAACCAGCAGTTTGATGGCATGGACTTTGAGCAGGACAATGAATCCTGTA
CATGCCGGATTTACCGCAAGGACCGTAATCATCCGATCTGCGTTACCGAATGGATGGATGAATGCCGCCG
CGAACCATTCAAAACTCGCGAAGGCAGAGAAATCACGGGGCCGTGGCAGTCGCATCCCAAACGGATGTTA
CGTCATAAAGCCATGATTCAGTGTGCCCGTCTGGCCTTCGGATTTGCTGGTATCTATGACAAGGATGAAG
CCGAGCGCATTGTCGAAAATACTGCATACACTGCAGAACGTCAGCCGGAACGCGACATCACTCCGGTTAA
CGATGAAACCATGCAGGAGATTAACACTCTGCTGATCGCCCTGGATAAAACATGGGATGACGACTTATTG
CCGCTCTGTTCCCAGATATTTCGCCGCGACATTCGTGCATCGTCAGAACTGACACAGGCCGAAGCAGTAA
AAGCTCTTGGATTCCTGAAACAGAAAGCCGCAGAGCAGAAGGTGGCAGCATGAGGATCCCATGGTACGCG
TGCTAGAGGCATCAAATAAAACGAAAGGCTCAGTCGAAAGACTGGGCCTTTCGTTTTATCTGTTGTTTGT
CGGTGAACGCTCTCCTGAGTAGGACAAATCCGCCGCCCTAGACCTAGGGATATATTCCGCTTCCTCGCTC
ACTGACTCGCTACGCTCGGTCGTTCGACTGCGGCGAGCGGAAATGGCTTACGAACGGGGCGGAGATTTCC
TGGAAGATGCCAGGAAGATACTTAACAGGGAAGTGAGAGGGCCGCGGCAAAGCCGTTTTTCCATAGGCTC
CGCCCCCCTGACAAGCATCACGAAATCTGACGCTCAAATCAGTGGTGGCGAAACCCGACAGGACTATAAA
GATACCAGGCGTTTCCCCCTGGCGGCTCCCTCGTGCGCTCTCCTGTTCCTGCCTTTCGGTTTACCGGTGT
CATTCCGCTGTTATGGCCGCGTTTGTCTCATTCCACGCCTGACACTCAGTTCCGGGTAGGCAGTTCGCTC
CAAGCTGGACTGTATGCACGAACCCCCCGTTCAGTCCGACCGCTGCGCCTTATCCGGTAACTATCGTCTT
GAGTCCAACCCGGAAAGACATGCAAAAGCACCACTGGCAGCAGCCACTGGTAATTGATTTAGAGGAGTTA
GTCTTGAAGTCATGCGCCGGTTAAGGCTAAACTGAAAGGACAAGTTTTGGTGACTGCGCTCCTCCAAGCC
AGTTACCTCGGTTCAAAGAGTTGGTAGCTCAGAGAACCTTCGAAAAACCGCCCTGCAAGGCGGTTTTTTC
GTTTTCAGAGCAAGAGATTACGCGCAGACCAAAACGATCTCAAGAAGATCATCTTATTAATCAGATAAAA
TATTACTAGATTTCAGTGCAATTTATCTCTTCAAATGTAGCACCTGAAGTCAGCCCCATACGATATAAGT
TGTTACTAGTGCTTGGATTCTCACCAATAAAAAACGCCCGGCGGCAACCGAGCGTTCTGAACAAATCCAG
ATGGAGTTCTGAGGTCATTACTGGATCTATCAACAGGAGTCCAAGCGAGCTCGTAAACTTGGTCTGACAG
TTACCAATGCTTAATCAGTGAGGCACCTATCTCAGCGATCTGTCTATTTCGTTCATCCATAGTTGCCTGA
CTCCCCGTCGTGTAGATAACTACGATACGGGAGGGCTTACCATCTGGCCCCAGTGCTGCAATGATACCGC
GAGACCCACGCTCACCGGCTCCAGATTTATCAGCAATAAACCAGCCAGCCGGAAGGGCCGAGCGCAGAAG
TGGTCCTGCAACTTTATCCGCCTCCATCCAGTCTATTAATTGTTGCCGGGAAGCTAGAGTAAGTAGTTCG
CCAGTTAATAGTTTGCGCAACGTTGTTGCCATTGCTACAGGCATCGTGGTGTCACGCTCGTCGTTTGGTA
TGGCTTCATTCAGCTCCGGTTCCCAACGATCAAGGCGAGTTACATGATCCCCCATGTTGTGCAAAAAAGC
GGTTAGCTCCTTCGGTCCTCCGATCGTTGTCAGAAGTAAGTTGGCCGCAGTGTTATCACTCATGGTTATG
GCAGCACTGCATAATTCTCTTACTGTCATGCCATCCGTAAGATGCTTTTCTGTGACTGGTGAGTACTCAA
CCAAGTCATTCTGAGAATAGTGTATGCGGCGACCGAGTTGCTCTTGCCCGGCGTCAATACGGGATAATAC
CGCGCCACATAGCAGAACTTTAAAAGTGCTCATCATTGGAAAACGTTCTTCGGGGCGAAAACTCTCAAGG
ATCTTACCGCTGTTGAGATCCAGTTCGATGTAACCCACTCGTGCACCCAACTGATCTTCAGCATCTTTTA
CTTTCACCAGCGTTTCTGGGTGAGCAAAAACAGGAAGGCAAAATGCCGCAAAAAAGGGAATAAGGGCGAC
ACGGAAATGTTGAATACTCATACTCTTCCTTTTTCAATATTATTGAAGCATTTATCAGGGTTATTGTCTC
ATGAGCGGATACATATTTGAATGTATTTAGAAAAATAAACAAATAGGGGTTCCGCGCACATTTCCCCGAA
AAGTGCCACCTGACGTCTAAGAAACCATTATTATCATGACATTAACCTATAAAAATAGGCGTATCACGAG
GCCCTTTCGTCTTCAC
Features (pLannotate 1.2.2; 8 found; start..end, strand, type, name):
      7..80      +  promoter       PLtetO-1 promoter: modified phage lambda PL promoter with tet operator sites (Lutz and Bujard, 1997)
    108..893     +  CDS            Beta: single-stranded DNA binding recombinase in the λ Red system; bet; mediates pairing of a single-stranded DNA with a complementary target
    923..1009    +  terminator     rrnB T1 terminator: Escherichia coli rrnB; transcription terminator T1 from the E. coli rrnB gene
   1035..1090    -  rep_origin     RSF ori (fragment): Plasmids containing the RSF 1030 origin of replication can be propagated in E. coli cells that contain additional plasmids with compatible origins.
   1178..1723    -  rep_origin     p15A ori: Plasmids containing the medium-copy-number p15A origin of replication can be propagated in E. coli cells that contain a second plasmid with the ColE1 origin.
   1837..1931    -  terminator     lambda t0 terminator: transcription terminator from phage lambda
   1961..2821    -  CDS            AmpR: β-lactamase; bla; confers resistance to ampicillin, carbenicillin, and related antibiotics
   2822..2926    -  promoter       AmpR promoter: bla
