[The description below was written by a language model from this plasmid's Addgene catalogue record and pLannotate feature annotations shown in this document.]
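Description:
pFF145 is a small (about 3 kb) bacterial expression plasmid built on the pZA11 backbone from the modular pZ synthetic-biology vector series, intended for use in E. coli. It replicates from a p15A origin, which the catalogue lists as low copy and which is compatible with ColE1-type plasmids, so it can be co-maintained with other constructs in the same cell. A short annotated hit to the RSF origin next to p15A is only a fragment and is probably a sequence-similarity match, not a second functional replicon. Selection is by ampicillin through the bla β-lactamase gene, which is driven by its own promoter, followed by the phage lambda t0 terminator, and lies on the opposite strand from the expression cassette.

The payload is the Beta (bet) coding sequence, cloned between KpnI and BamHI sites. Beta is the single-stranded DNA annealing protein of the phage λ Red system. The catalogue gives the insert species as E. coli, but the feature annotation identifies the gene as λ-derived. Beta is transcribed from PLtetO-1, a lambda PL promoter modified with tet operator sites, and transcription ends at the rrnB T1 terminator. In a host that supplies TetR, the promoter is repressed until anhydrotetracycline is added, which makes Beta production aTc-inducible. No tetR gene is annotated on this plasmid, so the repressor must come from the strain or from another plasmid.

Beta promotes pairing of single-stranded DNA with a complementary target. Inducible Beta expression from pFF145 therefore provides the recombination function for oligonucleotide-type recombineering. According to the associated publication, it was used for in vivo writing of single-stranded DNA into the genome as a form of genomically encoded analog memory in living cell populations.
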