Addgene plasmid #61446: pFF145
Purpose: aTc-inducible Beta recombinase
Depositing lab: Timothy Lu. Depositing organization: Massachusetts Institute of Technology. Publication: Synthetic biology. Genomically encoded analog memory with precise in vivo DNA writing in living cell populations. Farzadfard F, Lu TK. Science. 2014 Nov 14;346(6211):1256272. doi: 10.1126/science.1256272. PubMed 25395541.
Backbone
  Vector backbone: pZA11
  Backbone manufacturer: Expressys
  Vector type: Synthetic Biology
Growth in bacteria
  Bacterial resistance: Ampicillin, 100 μg/mL
  Growth temperature: 37°C
  Growth strain: DH5alpha
  Copy number: Low Copy
Gene/Insert
  Gene/Insert name: Beta recombinase
  Species: E. coli
  Promoter: pTetO
  Cloning method: Restriction Enzyme; 5′ cloning site KpnI (not destroyed); 3′ cloning site BamHI (not destroyed)
  Sequencing primers: 5′ TAAGAAACCATTATTATCATGAC; 3′ GGGCGGCGGATTTGTCCTAC
Terms and licenses: Academic/Nonprofit Terms; Industry Terms: Not Available to Industry
How to cite: pFF145 was a gift from Timothy Lu (Addgene plasmid # 61446 ; http://n2t.net/addgene:61446 ; RRID:Addgene_61446)
