>Addgene plasmid #61446 | pFF145 | addgene partial sequence | sequence record 100973 | pLTet-F 5'-ACTGAGCACATCAGCAGGAC-3'
ATGAGTACTGCACTCGCAACGCTGGCTGGGAAGCTGGCTGAACGTGTCGGCATGGATTCTGTCGACCCAC
AGGAACTGATCACCACTCTTCGCCAGACGGCATTTAAAGGTGATGCCAGCGATGCGCAGTTCATCGCATT
ACTGATCGTTGCCAACCAGTACGGCCTTAATCCGTGGACGAAAGAAATTTACGCCTTTCCTGATAAGCAG
AATGGCATCGTTCCGGTGGTGGGCGTTGATGGCTGGTCCCGCATCATCAATGAAAACCAGCAGTTTGATG
GCATGGACTTTGAGCAGGACAATGAATCCTGTACATGCCGGATTTACCGCAAGGACCGTAATCATCCGAT
CTGCGTTACCGAATGGATGGATGAATGCCGCCGCGAACCATTCAAAACTCGCGAAGGCAGAGAAATCACG
GGGCCGTGGCAGTCGCATCCCAAACGGATGTTACGTCATAAAGCCATGATTCAGTGTGCCCGTCTGGCCT
TCGGATTTGCTGGTATCTATGACAAGGATGAAGCCGAGCGCATTGTCGAAAATACTGCATACACTGCAGA
ACGTCAGCCGGAACGCGACATCACTCCGGTTAACGATGAAACCATGCAGGAGATTAACACTCTGCTGATC
GCCCTGGATAAAACATGGGATGACGACTTATTGCCGCTCTGTTCCCAGATATTTCGCCGCGACATTCGTG
CATCGTCAGAACTGACACAGGCCGAAGCAGTAAAAGCTCTTGGATTCCTGAAACAGAAAGCCGCAGAGCA
GAAGGTGGCAGCATGAGGATCCCATGGTACGCGTGCTAGAGGCATCAAATAAAACGAAAGGCTCAGTCGA
AAGACTGGGCCTTTCGTT
