>Addgene plasmid #61446 | pFF145 | addgene partial sequence | sequence record 100985 | rrnB-T1-term-Rev 5'-GAAAGGCCCAGTCTTTCGAC-3'
CAAGAGCTTTTACTGCTTCGGCCTGTGTCAGTTCTGACGATGCACGAATGTCGCGGCGAAATATCTGGGA
ACAGAGCGGCAATAAGTCGTCATCCCATGTTTTATCCAGGGCGATCAGCAGAGTGTTAATCTCCTGCATG
GTTTCATCGTTAACCGGAGTGATGTCGCGTTCCGGCTGACGTTCTGCAGTGTATGCAGTATTTTCGACAA
TGCGCTCGGCTTCATCCTTGTCATAGATACCAGCAAATCCGAAGGCCAGACGGGCACACTGAATCATGGC
TTTATGACGTAACATCCGTTTGGGATGCGACTGCCACGGCCCCGTGATTTCTCTGCCTTCGCGAGTTTTG
AATGGTTCGCGGCGGCATTCATCCATCCATTCGGTAACGCAGATCGGATGATTACGGTCCTTGCGGTAAA
TCCGGCATG
